Addgene plasmid #115656: pKEW302-AcrVA4
Purpose: Expresses AcrVA4 in bacteria, under TetR control.
Depositing lab: Jennifer Doudna. Depositing organization: University of California, Berkeley. Publication: Systematic discovery of natural CRISPR-Cas12a inhibitors. Watters KE, Fellmann C, Bai HB, Ren SM, Doudna JA. Science. 2018 Oct 12;362(6411):236-239. doi: 10.1126/science.aau5138. Epub 2018 Sep 6. PubMed 30190307.
Backbone
  Vector backbone: ColE1/AmpR
  Backbone manufacturer: N/A
  Backbone size w/o insert (bp): 2900
  Total vector size (bp): 3629
  Vector type: Bacterial Expression, Synthetic Biology
Growth in bacteria
  Bacterial resistance: Ampicillin, 100 μg/mL
  Growth temperature: 37°C
  Growth strain: DH5alpha
  Copy number: High Copy
Gene/Insert
  Gene/Insert name: AcrVA4
  Species: Moraxella bovoculi
  Insert size (bp): 705
  GenBank ID: WP_046699156.1
  Promoter: Ptet
  Cloning method: Gibson Cloning
  Sequencing primers: 5′ tacacctagcttctgggcgagtttacg; 3′ ttacggttcctggccttttgc
Terms and licenses: Academic/Nonprofit Terms; Industry Terms: Not Available to Industry
How to cite: pKEW302-AcrVA4 was a gift from Jennifer Doudna (Addgene plasmid # 115656 ; http://n2t.net/addgene:115656 ; RRID:Addgene_115656)
