[The description below was written by a language model from this plasmid's Addgene catalogue record and pLannotate feature annotations shown in this document.]
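Description:
pKEW302-AcrVA4 is a small, high-copy bacterial expression plasmid built on a ColE1/AmpR backbone and classified as a bacterial expression and synthetic biology vector. It replicates in E. coli from a ColE1/pMB1-type origin and is selected with ampicillin through a β-lactamase gene driven by its native bla promoter. The catalogue lists a total size of about 3.6 kb, and the sequenced record is slightly longer at 3,680 nt.

The payload is AcrVA4, an approximately 705 bp coding sequence from Moraxella bovoculi that was inserted by Gibson cloning and placed under the Ptet promoter. AcrVA4 is an anti-CRISPR protein identified in a systematic search for natural inhibitors of Cas12a. The regulatory module follows the Tn10 arrangement. A tetR gene on the reverse strand is transcribed divergently from the overlapping tetR/tetA promoter region, which drives the forward-strand insert. TetR binds the tet operators and represses transcription, and this repression is relieved by tetracycline-class inducers, giving inducible expression of the anti-CRISPR. The annotation tool did not label the AcrVA4 open reading frame itself. The unannotated interval between the tet promoters and the downstream rrnB T2 terminator is large enough to hold it, and the terminator there would end its transcription. No epitope or purification tags are recorded.

The stated purpose is TetR-controlled expression of AcrVA4 in bacteria. This suits experiments that test whether the protein blocks Cas12a activity in bacterial cells, although the record does not describe specific assays.
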