Features (pLannotate 1.2.2; 6 found; start..end, strand, type, name):
    118..741     -  CDS            TetR: tetracycline repressor TetR; tetR from transposon Tn10; TetR binds to the tetracycline operator tetO to inhibit transcription. This inhibition can be relieved by adding tetracycline or doxycycline.
    760..815     +  promoter       tetR/tetA promoters: tetR; overlapping promoters for bacterial tetR and tetA
   1784..1811    +  terminator     rrnB T2 terminator: transcription terminator T2 from the E. coli rrnB gene
   1937..2525    -  rep_origin     ori: high-copy-number ColE1/pMB1/pBR322/pUC origin of replication
   2696..3556    -  CDS            AmpR: β-lactamase; bla; confers resistance to ampicillin, carbenicillin, and related antibiotics
   3557..3661    -  promoter       AmpR promoter: bla
>Addgene plasmid #115656 | pKEW302-AcrVA4 | addgene full sequence | sequence record 226343 | Addgene NGS Result
CCACCTGACGTCTAAGAAACCATTATTGTGGATATACCTTACTCGAGTTAGCCACCTGACGTCTAAGAAA
CCATTATTGTGGATATACCTTACTCGAGTTAGCCTTGATAGGACGTCTTAAGACCCACTTTCACATTTAA
GTTGTTTTTCTAATCCGCATATGATCAATTCAAGGCCGAATAAGAAGGCTGGCTCTGCACCTTGGTGATC
AAATAATTCGATAGCTTGTCGTAATAATGGCGGCATACTATCAGTAGTAGGTGTTTCCCTTTCTTCTTTA
GCGACTTGATGCTCTTGATCTTCCAATACGCAACCTAAAGTAAAATGCCCCACAGCGCTGAGTGCATATA
ATGCATTCTCTAGTGAAAAACCTTGTTGGCATAAAAAGGCTAATTGATTTTCGAGAGTTTCATACTGTTT
TTCTGTAGGCCGTGTACCTAAATGTACTTTTGCTCCATCGCGATGACTTAGTAAAGCACATCTAAAACTT
TTAGCGTTATTACGTAAAAAATCTTGCCAGCTTTCCCCTTCTAAAGGGCAAAAGTGAGTATGGTGCCTAT
CTAACATCTCAATGGCTAAGGCGTCGAGCAAAGCCCGCTTATTTTTTACATGCCAATACAATGTAGGCTG
CTCTACACCTAGCTTCTGGGCGAGTTTACGGGTTGTTAAACCTTCGATTCCGACCTCATTAAGCAGCTCT
AATGCGCTGTTAATCACTTTACTTTTATCTAATCTAGACATCATTAATTCCTAATTTTTGTTGACACTCT
ATCGTTGATAGAGTTATTTTACCACTCCCTATCAGTGATAGAGAAAATGGTCGCTTGATGAGATGGAGCT
AAAAAAATGTATGAAATCAAACTAAATGACACCCTTATACATCAGACAGATGATAGAGTGAACGCGTTTG
TGGCTTATCGCTACCTATTAAGACGTGGCGATCTACCAAAATGCGAGAACATCGCAAGAATGTATTATGA
TGGCAAGGTTATTAAGACTGACGTTATTGACCACGACAGTGTTCACAGTGACGAACAAGCCAAGGTTAGT
AACAACGACATCATTAAGATGGCAATTTCCGAACTTGGCGTGAATAACTTCAAGTCGCTAATCAAGAAGC
AAGGCTATCCGTTCAGCAATGGGCATATTAATAGTTGGTTCACAGATGACCCAGTCAAATCCAAGACAAT
G
[351 nt withheld, positions 1192-1542]
CACAAATAAAACTCAGAAGTGAAACGCCGCCCCATGCGAGAGTAGGGAACTGCCAGGCATTTCAGCCAAA
AAACTTAAGACCGCCGGTCTTGTCCACTACCTTGCAGTAATGCGGTGGACAGGATCGGCGGYTTTCTTTT
CTCTTCTCAACCGCCGGGAGCGGATTTGAACGTTGCGAAGCAACGGCCCGGAGGGTGGCGGGCAGGACGC
CCGCCATAAACTGCCAGGCATCAAATTAAGCAGAAGGCCATCCTGACGGATGGCCTTTTTGCGTTTCTAC
AAACTCTGCGGTAATACGGTTATCCACAGAATCAGGGGATAACGCAGGAAAGAACATGTGAGCAAAAGGC
CAGCAAAAGGCCAGGAACCGTAAAAAGGCCGCGTTGCTGGCGTTTTTCCACAGGCTCCGCCCCCCTGACG
AGCATCACAAAAATCGACGCTCAAGTCAGAGGTGGCGAAACCCGACAGGACTATAAAGATACCAGGCGTT
TCCCCCTGGAAGCTCCCTCGTGCGCTCTCCTGTTCCGACCCTGCCGCTTACCGGATACCTGTCCGCCTTT
CTCCCTTCGGGAAGCGTGGCGCTTTCTCATAGCTCACGCTGTAGGTATCTCAGTTCGGTGTAGGTCGTTC
GCTCCAAGCTGGGCTGTGTGCACGAACCCCCCGTTCAGCCCGACCGCTGCGCCTTATCCGGTAACTATCG
TCTTGAGTCCAACCCGGTAAGACACGACTTATCGCCACTGGCAGCAGCCACTGGTAACAGGATTAGCAGA
GCGAGGTATGTAGGCGGTGCTACAGAGTTCTTGAAGTGGTGGCCTAACTACGGCTACACTAGAAGAACAG
TATTTGGTATCTGCGCTCTGCTGAAGCCAGTTACCTTCGGAAAAAGAGTTGGTAGCTCTTGATCCGGCAA
ACAAACCACCGCTGGTAGCGGTGGTTTTTTTGTTTGCAAGCAGCAGATTACGCGCAGAAAAAAAGGATCT
CAAGAAGATCCTTTGATCTTTTCTACGGGGTCTGACGCTCAGTGGAACGAAAACTCACGTTAAGGGATTT
TGGTCATGAGATTATCAAAAAGGATCTTCACCTAGATCCTTTTAAATTAAAAATGAAGTTTTAAATCAAT
CTAAAGTATATATGAGTAAACTTGGTCTGACAGTTACCAATGCTTAATCAGTGAGGCACCTATCTCAGCG
ATCTGTCTATTTCGTTCATCCATAGTTGCCTGACTCCCCGTCGTGTAGATAACTACGATACGGGAGGGCT
TACCATCTGGCCCCAGTGCTGCAATGATACCGCGAGACCCACGCTCACCGGCTCCAGATTTATCAGCAAT
AAACCAGCCAGCCGGAAGGGCCGAGCGCAGAAGTGGTCCTGCAACTTTATCCGCCTCCATCCAGTCTATT
AATTGTTGCCGGGAAGCTAGAGTAAGTAGTTCGCCAGTTAATAGTTTGCGCAACGTTGTTGCCATTGCTA
CAGGCATCGTGGTGTCACGCTCGTCGTTTGGTATGGCTTCATTCAGCTCCGGTTCCCAACGATCAAGGCG
AGTTACATGATCCCCCATGTTGTGCAAAAAAGCGGTTAGCTCCTTCGGTCCTCCGATCGTTGTCAGAAGT
AAGTTGGCCGCAGTGTTATCACTCATGGTTATGGCAGCACTGCATAATTCTCTTACTGTCATGCCATCCG
TAAGATGCTTTTCTGTGACTGGTGAGTACTCAACCAAGTCATTCTGAGAATAGTGTATGCGGCGACCGAG
TTGCTCTTGCCCGGCGTCAATACGGGATAATACCGCGCCACATAGCAGAACTTTAAAAGTGCTCATCATT
GGAAAACGTTCTTCGGGGCGAAAACTCTCAAGGATCTTACCGCTGTTGAGATCCAGTTCGATGTAACCCA
CTCGTGCACCCAACTGATCTTCAGCATCTTTTACTTTCACCAGCGTTTCTGGGTGAGCAAAAACAGGAAG
GCAAAATGCCGCAAAAAAGGGAATAAGGGCGACACGGAAATGTTGAATACTCATACTCTTCCTTTTTCAA
TATTATTGAAGCATTTATCAGGGTTATTGTCTCATGAGCGGATACATATTTGAATGTATTTAGAAAAATA
AACAAATAGGGGTTCCGCGCACATTTCCCCGAAAAGTG
